Addgene plasmid #181849: pcDNA3.1(+)-R/G-ICUE
Purpose: ICUE cAMP sensor using sfGFP and mRuby2 as the FRET donor and acceptor.
Depositing lab: Jin Zhang. Depositing organization: University of California, San Diego (UCSD). Publication: Phase Separation of a PKA Regulatory Subunit Controls cAMP Compartmentation and Oncogenic Signaling. Zhang JZ, Lu TW, Stolerman LM, Tenner B, Yang JR, Zhang JF, Falcke M, Rangamani P, Taylor SS, Mehta S, Zhang J. Cell. 2020 Sep 17;182(6):1531-1544.e15. doi: 10.1016/j.cell.2020.07.043. Epub 2020 Aug 25. PubMed 32846158.
Backbone
  Vector backbone: pcDNA3
  Backbone manufacturer: Invitrogen
  Backbone size w/o insert (bp): 5359
  Total vector size (bp): 8992
  Vector type: Mammalian Expression
  Selectable markers: Neomycin (select with G418)
Growth in bacteria
  Bacterial resistance: Ampicillin, 100 μg/mL
  Growth temperature: 37°C
  Growth strain: DH5alpha
  Copy number: High Copy
Gene/Insert
  Gene/Insert name: R/G-ICUE (alt name: mRuby2-Epac1(149-880; Q270E)-sfGFP)
  Species: H. sapiens (human)
  Insert size (bp): 3633
  Mutation: Glutamine 122 in Epac1 domain mutated to glutamate (corresponds to Q270E in full-length Epac).
  Entrez Gene: RAPGEF3 (a.k.a. CAMP-GEFI, EPAC, EPAC1, HSU79275, bcm910)
  Promoter: CMV
  Tag / fusion protein: mRuby2 (N terminal on insert); sfGFP (C terminal on insert)
  Cloning method: Restriction Enzyme; 5′ cloning site HindIII (not destroyed); 3′ cloning site XbaI (not destroyed)
  Sequencing primers: 5′ CMV forward; 3′ BGH reverse
Terms and licenses: Academic/Nonprofit Terms; Industry Terms: Not Available to Industry
How to cite: pcDNA3.1(+)-R/G-ICUE was a gift from Jin Zhang (Addgene plasmid # 181849 ; http://n2t.net/addgene:181849 ; RRID:Addgene_181849)
