[The description below was written by a language model from this plasmid's Addgene catalogue record and pLannotate feature annotations shown in this document.]
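Description:
pcDNA3.1(+)-R/G-ICUE is a mammalian expression plasmid of about 9 kb, built on an Invitrogen pcDNA3-type backbone, that encodes a genetically encoded FRET biosensor for cAMP. In E. coli it is maintained at high copy through a ColE1/pUC-type origin and selected with ampicillin via the β-lactamase gene. An f1 origin is also present. For mammalian cells, an SV40 early promoter drives a neomycin phosphotransferase cassette ending in an SV40 polyadenylation signal, allowing G418 selection of stable transfectants.

The roughly 3.6 kb insert was cloned between HindIII and XbaI sites, downstream of the CMV immediate-early enhancer/promoter and upstream of the bovine growth hormone polyadenylation signal. A T7 promoter lies just ahead of the coding region. The open reading frame is a single three-part fusion. mRuby2 sits at the N-terminus, followed by a fragment of human Epac1 (RAPGEF3, residues 149–880 of the full-length protein), with superfolder GFP at the C-terminus. The automated annotation splits sfGFP into adjacent GFP(1-10) and GFP11 segments, but these are contiguous and together represent the intact fluorescent protein rather than a split-GFP design. The Epac1 segment carries a glutamine-to-glutamate change corresponding to Q270E in the full-length protein; the record does not state the purpose of this substitution.

In the ICUE design, Epac1 serves as the cAMP-sensing module. cAMP binding changes its conformation, which alters energy transfer between the sfGFP donor and the mRuby2 acceptor, so the red/green emission ratio reports cAMP levels. The construct is intended for expression in mammalian cells to image cAMP dynamics, and it was deposited with work on cAMP compartmentation and PKA regulatory subunit phase separation.
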