Features (pLannotate 1.2.2; 23 found; start..end, strand, type, name):
    105..484     +  enhancer       CMV enhancer: human cytomegalovirus immediate early enhancer
    485..688     +  promoter       CMV promoter: human cytomegalovirus (CMV) immediate early promoter
    684..717     +  LTR            5' LTR (truncated) (fragment): truncated 5' long terminal repeat (LTR) from HIV-1
    733..751     +  promoter       T7 promoter: promoter for bacteriophage T7 RNA polymerase
    789..1499    +  CDS            mRuby2: monomeric red fluorescent protein derived from mRuby, with improved photophysical properties (Lam et al., 2012)
   1509..3704    +  CDS            RAPGEF3 (fragment): RPGF3_HUMAN - Also known as CGEF1, EPAC, EPAC1. Experimental evidence at protein level: Swiss-Prot protein existence level 1. Guanine nucleotide exchange factor (GEF) for RAP1A and RAP2A small GTPases that is activated by binding cAMP. Through simultaneous binding of PDE3B to RAPGEF3 and PIK3R6 is assembled in a signaling complex in which it activates the PI3K gamma complex and which is involved in angiogenesis. Plays a role in the modulation of the cAMP- induced dynamic control of endothelial barrier function through a pathway that is independent on Rho-mediated signaling. Required for the ac
   3705..4346    +  CDS            GFP(1-10): fragment of superfolder GFP consisting of the first 10 β-strands associates with GFP11, the 11th β-strand, to reconstitute fluorescent GFP (Cabantous et al., 2005; Kamiyama et al., 2016)
   4347..4394    +  CDS            GFP11: 11th β-strand of superfolder GFP associates with GFP(1-10), consisting of the first 10 β-strands, to reconstitute fluorescent GFP (Cabantous et al., 2005; Kamiyama et al., 2016)
   4459..4683    +  polyA_signal   bGH poly(A) signal: bovine growth hormone polyadenylation signal
   4687..4708    +  promoter       SV40 promoter (fragment): SV40 enhancer and early promoter
   4729..5156    +  rep_origin     f1 ori (sequence partly withheld): f1 bacteriophage origin of replication; arrow indicates direction of (+) strand synthesis
   5170..5499    +  promoter       SV40 promoter: SV40 enhancer and early promoter
   5566..6357    +  CDS            neo: KKA2_KLEPN - Also known as kan, nptII. Experimental evidence at protein level: Swiss-Prot protein existence level 1. Resistance to kanamycin, neomycin, paromomycin, ribostamycin, butirosin and gentamicin B. From Klebsiella pneumoniae.
   6381..6539    +  CDS            ble (fragment): BLE_KLEPN - Experimental evidence at protein level: Swiss-Prot protein existence level 1. Binding protein with a strong affinity to the bleomycin family of antibiotics. Binds to CL990; an antimitotic-antibiotic compound. From Klebsiella pneumoniae.
   6534..6655    +  polyA_signal   SV40 poly(A) signal: SV40 polyadenylation signal
   6728..6744    -  protein_bind   lac operator: The lac repressor binds to the lac operator to inhibit transcription in E. coli. This inhibition can be relieved by adding lactose or isopropyl-β-D-thiogalactopyranoside (IPTG). lac repressor encoded by lacI
   6752..6782    -  promoter       lac promoter: promoter for the E. coli lac operon
   6797..6818    -  protein_bind   CAP binding site: CAP binding activates transcription in the presence of cAMP. E. coli catabolite activator protein
   6831..6923    -  CDS            lacI (fragment): lac repressor; lacI; The lac repressor binds to the lac operator to inhibit transcription in E. coli. This inhibition can be relieved by adding lactose or isopropyl-β-D-thiogalactopyranoside (IPTG).
   7106..7694    -  rep_origin     ori: high-copy-number ColE1/pMB1/pBR322/pUC origin of replication
   7865..8725    -  CDS            AmpR: β-lactamase; bla; confers resistance to ampicillin, carbenicillin, and related antibiotics
   8726..8830    -  promoter       AmpR promoter: bla
   8889..8941    -  misc_feature   bom (fragment): basis of mobility region from pBR322
>Addgene plasmid #181849 | pcDNA3.1(+)-R/G-ICUE | addgene full sequence | sequence record 364333 | Addgene NGS Result
TTAAGCTACAACAAGGCAAGGCTTGACCGACAATTGCATGAAGAATCTGCTTAGGGTTAGGCGTTTTGCG
CTGCTTCGCGATGTACGGGCCAGATATACGCGTTGACATTGATTATTGACTAGTTATTAATAGTAATCAA
TTACGGGGTCATTAGTTCATAGCCCATATATGGAGTTCCGCGTTACATAACTTACGGTAAATGGCCCGCC
TGGCTGACCGCCCAACGACCCCCGCCCATTGACGTCAATAATGACGTATGTTCCCATAGTAACGCCAATA
GGGACTTTCCATTGACGTCAATGGGTGGAGTATTTACGGTAAACTGCCCACTTGGCAGTACATCAAGTGT
ATCATATGCCAAGTACGCCCCCTATTGACGTCAATGACGGTAAATGGCCCGCCTGGCATTATGCCCAGTA
CATGACCTTATGGGACTTTCCTACTTGGCAGTACATCTACGTATTAGTCATCGCTATTACCATGGTGATG
CGGTTTTGGCAGTACATCAATGGGCGTGGATAGCGGTTTGACTCACGGGGATTTCCAAGTCTCCACCCCA
TTGACGTCAATGGGAGTTTGTTTTGGCACCAAAATCAACGGGACTTTCCAAAATGTCGTAACAACTCCGC
CCCATTGACGCAAATGGGCGGTAGGCGTGTACGGTGGGAGGTCTATATAAGCAGAGCTCTCTGGCTAACT
AGAGAACCCACTGCTTACTGGCTTATCGAAATTAATACGACTCACTATAGGGAGACCCAAGCTGGCTAGC
GTTTAAACTTAAGCTTGGATGGTGTCTAAGGGCGAAGAGCTGATCAAGGAAAATATGCGTATGAAGGTGG
TCATGGAAGGTTCGGTCAACGGCCACCAATTCAAATGCACAGGTGAAGGAGAAGGCAATCCGTACATGGG
AACTCAAACCATGAGGATCACAGTCATCGAGGGAGGACCCCTGCCATTTGCCTTTGACATTCTTGCCACG
TCGTTCATGTATGGCAGCCGTACTTTTATCAAGTACCCGAAAGGCATTCCTGATTTCTTTAAACAGTCCT
TTCCTGAGGGTTTTACTTGGGAAAGAGTTACGAGATACGAAGATGGTGGAGTCGTCACCGTCATGCAGGA
CACCAGCCTTGAGGATGGCTGTCTCGTTTACCACGTCCAAGTCAGAGGGGTAAACTTTCCCTCCAATGGT
CCCGTGATGCAGAAGAAGACCAAGGGTTGGGAGCCTAATACAGAGATGATGTATCCAGCAGATGGTGGTC
TGAGGGGATACACTCATATGGCACTGAAAGTTGATGGTGGTGGCCATCTGTCTTGCTCTTTCGTAACAAC
TTACAGGTCAAAAAAGACCGTCGGGAACATCAAGATGCCCGGTATCCATGCCGTTGATCACCGCCTGGAA
AGGTTAGAGGAAAGTGACAATGAAATGTTCGTAGTACAACGCGAAGTCGCAGTTGCCAAGTTCGCCGGGC
TTGGTGGTGGGATGGACGAGCTGTACAAGGCTGGTACCCCCGTGGGAACTCATGAGATGGAGGAGGAGTT
GGCCGAAGCTGTGGCCCTGCTCTCCCAGCGGGGGCCTGACGCCCTGCTCACTGTGGCACTTCGAAAGCCC
CCAGGTCAGCGCACGGATGAAGAGCTGGACCTCATCTTTGAGGAGCTGCTGCACATCAAGGCTGTGGCCC
ACCTCTCCAACTCGGTGAAGCGAGAATTAGCGGCTGTTCTGCTCTTTGAACCACACAGCAAGGCAGGGAC
CGTGTTGTTCAGCCAGGGGGACAAGGGCACTTCGTGGTACATTATCTGGAAGGGATCTGTCAACGTGGTG
ACCCATGGCAAGGGGCTGGTGACCACCCTGCATGAGGGAGATGATTTTGGAGAACTGGCTCTGGTGAATG
ATGCACCCCGGGCAGCCACCATCATCCTGCGAGAAGACAACTGTCATTTCCTGCGTGTGGACAAGCAGGA
CTTCAACCGTATCATCAAGGATGTGGAGGCAAAGACCATGCGGCTGGAAGAACATGGCAAAGTGGTGCTG
GTGCTGGAGAGAGCCTCTCAGGGCGCCGGCCCTTCCCGACCCCCAACCCCAGGCAGGAACCGGTATACAG
TGATGTCTGGCACCCCAGAGAAGATCCTAGAGCTTCTGTTGGAGGCCATGGGACCAGATTCCAGTGCTCA
TGACCAAACAGAGACATTCCTCAGCGACTTCCTCCTGACCCACAGGGTCTTCATGCCCAGCGCCCAACTC
TGCGCTGCCCTTCTGCACCACTTCCATGTGGAGCCTGCGGGTGGCAGCGAGCAGGAGCGCAGCACCTACG
TCTGCAACAAGAGGCAGCAGATCTTGCGGCTGGTCAGCCAGTGGGTGGCCCTGTATGGCTCCATGCTCCA
CACTGACCCTGTGGCCACCAGCTTCCTCCAGAAACTCTCAGACCTGGTGGGCAGGGACACCCGACTCAGC
AACCTGCTGAGGGAGCAGTGGCCAGAGAGGCGGCGATGCCACAGGTTGGAGAATGGCTGTGGGAATGCAT
CTCCTCAGATGAAGGCCCGGAACTTGCCTGTTTGGCTCCCCAACCAGGACGAGCCCCTTCCTGGCAGCAG
CTGTGCCATCCAAGTTGGGGATAAAGTCCCCTATGACATCTGCCGGCCAGACCACTCAGTGTTGACCCTG
CAGCTGCCTGTGACAGCCTCCGTGAGAGAGGTGATGGCAGCGTTGGCCCAGGAGGATGGCTGGACCAAGG
GGCAGGTGCTGGTGAAGGTCAATTCTGCAGGTGATGCCATTGGCCTGCAGCCAGATGCCCGTGGTGTGGC
CACATCTCTGGGGCTCAATGAGCGTCTCTTTGTTGTCAACCCACAGGAAGCGCATGAGCTGATCCCACAC
CCTGACCAGCTGGGGCCCACTGTGGGCTCTGCTGAGGGGCTGGACCTGGTGAGTGCCAAGGACCTGGCAG
GCCAGCTGACGGACCACGACTGGAGCCTCTTCAACAGTATCCACCAGGTGGAGCTGATCCACTATGTGCT
GGGCCCCCAGCATCTGCGGGATGTCACCACCGCCAACCTGGAGCGCTTCATGCGCCGCTTCAATGAGCTG
CAGTACTGGGTGGCCACCGAGCTGTGTCTCTGCCCCGTGCCCGGCCCCCGGGCCCAGCTGCTCAGGAAGT
TCATTAAGCTGGCGGCCCACCTCAAGGAGCAGAAGAATCTCAATTCCTTCTTTGCCGTCATGTTTGGCCT
CAGCAACTCGGCCATCAGCCACCTAGCCCACACCTGGGAGCGGCTGCCCCACAAAGTCCGGAAGCTGTAC
TCCGCCCTCGAGAGGCTGCTGGACCCCTCATGGAACCACCGGGTATACCGACTGGCCCTCGCCAAGCTCT
CCCCTCCTGTCATCCCCTTCATGCCCCTTCTTCTCAAAGACATGACCTTCATTCATGAGGGAAACCACAC
ACTAGTGGAGAATCTCATCAACTTTGAGAAGATGAGAATGATGGCCAGAGTCGCGCGGATGCTGCACCAC
TGCCGAAGCCACAACCCTGTGCCTCTCTCACCACTCAGAAGCCGAGTTTCCCACCTCCACGAGGACAGCC
AGGTGGCGAGGATTTCCACATGCTCGGAGCAGTCCCTGAGCACCCGGAGTCCAGCCAGCACCTGGGCTTA
TGTCCAGCAGCTGAAGGTCATTGACAACCAGCGGGAACTCTCCCGCCTCTCCCGAGAGCTGGAGATGTCC
AAAGGAGAAGAACTGTTTACCGGTGTTGTGCCAATTTTGGTTGAACTCGATGGTGATGTCAACGGACATA
AGTTCTCAGTGAGAGGCGAAGGAGAAGGTGACGCCACCATTGGAAAATTGACTCTTAAATTCATCTGTAC
TACTGGTAAACTTCCTGTACCATGGCCGACTCTCGTAACAACGCTTACGTACGGAGTTCAGTGCTTTTCG
AGATACCCAGACCATATGAAAAGACATGACTTTTTTAAGTCGGCTATGCCTGAAGGTTACGTGCAAGAAA
GAACAATTTCGTTCAAAGATGATGGAAAATATAAAACTAGAGCAGTTGTTAAATTTGAAGGAGATACTTT
GGTTAACCGCATTGAACTGAAAGGAACAGATTTTAAAGAAGATGGTAATATTCTTGGACACAAACTCGAA
TACAATTTTAATAGTCATAACGTATACATCACTGCTGATAAGCAAAAGAACGGAATTAAAGCGAATTTCA
CAGTACGCCATAATGTAGAAGATGGCAGTGTTCAACTTGCCGACCATTACCAACAAAACACCCCTATTGG
AGACGGTCCGGTACTTCTTCCTGATAATCACTACCTCTCAACACAAACAGTCCTGAGCAAAGATCCAAAT
GAAAAACGTGACCACATGGTCCTTCATGAGTATGTAAATGCTGCTGGGATTACACATGGCATGGATGAGC
TCTACAAATGATCTAGAGGGCCCGTTTAAACCCGCTGATCAGCCTCGACTGTGCCTTCTAGTTGCCAGCC
ATCTGTTGTTTGCCCCTCCCCCGTGCCTTCCTTGACCCTGGAAGGTGCCACTCCCACTGTCCTTTCCTAA
TAAAATGAGGAAATTGCATCGCATTGTCTGAGTAGGTGTCATTCTATTCTGGGGGGTGGGGTGGGGCAGG
ACAGCAAGGGGGAGGATTGGGAAGACAATAGCAGGCATGCTGGGGATGCGGTGGGCTCTATGGCTTCTGA
GGCGGAAAGAACCAGCTGGGGCTCTAGGGGGTATCCCC
[124 nt withheld, positions 4729-4852]
C
[83 nt withheld, positions 4854-4936]
CTTGATTA
[49 nt withheld, positions 4945-4993]
CCTTTGACGTTGGAGTCCACGTTCTTT
[37 nt withheld, positions 5021-5057]
ACCCTATCTCGGTCTATTCTTTTGATTTATAAGGGATTTTGCCGATTTCGGCCTATTGGTTAAAAAATGA
GCTGATTTAACAAAAATTTAACGCGAATTAATTCTGTGGAATGTGTGTCAGTTAGGGTGTGGAAAGTCCC
CAGGCTCCCCAGCAGGCAGAAGTATGCAAAGCATGCATCTCAATTAGTCAGCAACCAGGTGTGGAAAGTC
CCCAGGCTCCCCAGCAGGCAGAAGTATGCAAAGCATGCATCTCAATTAGTCAGCAACCATAGTCCCGCCC
CTAACTCCGCCCATCCCGCCCCTAACTCCGCCCAGTTCCGCCCATTCTCCGCCCCATGGCTGACTAATTT
TTTTTATTTATGCAGAGGCCGAGGCCGCCTCTGCCTCTGAGCTATTCCAGAAGTAGTGAGGAGGCTTTTT
TGGAGGCCTAGGCTTTTGCAAAAAGCTCCCGGGAGCTTATATATCCATTTTCGGATCTGATCAAGAGACA
GGATGAGGATCGTTTCGCATGATTGAACAAGATGGATTGCACGCAGGTTCTCCGGCCGCTTGGGTGGAGA
GGCTATTCGGCTATGACTGGGCACAACAGACAATCGGCTGCTCTGATGCCGCCGTGTTCCGGCTGTCAGC
GCAGGGGCGCCCGGTTCTTTTTGTCAAGACCGACCTGTCCGGTGCCCTGAATGAACTGCAGGACGAGGCA
GCGCGGCTATCGTGGCTGGCCACGACGGGCGTTCCTTGCGCAGCTGTGCTCGACGTTGTCACTGAAGCGG
GAAGGGACTGGCTGCTATTGGGCGAAGTGCCGGGGCAGGATCTCCTGTCATCTCACCTTGCTCCTGCCGA
GAAAGTATCCATCATGGCTGATGCAATGCGGCGGCTGCATACGCTTGATCCGGCTACCTGCCCATTCGAC
CACCAAGCGAAACATCGCATCGAGCGAGCACGTACTCGGATGGAAGCCGGTCTTGTCGATCAGGATGATC
TGGACGAAGAGCATCAGGGGCTCGCGCCAGCCGAACTGTTCGCCAGGCTCAAGGCGCGCATGCCCGACGG
CGAGGATCTCGTCGTGACCCATGGCGATGCCTGCTTGCCGAATATCATGGTGGAAAATGGCCGCTTTTCT
GGATTCATCGACTGTGGCCGGCTGGGTGTGGCGGACCGCTATCAGGACATAGCGTTGGCTACCCGTGATA
TTGCTGAAGAGCTTGGCGGCGAATGGGCTGACCGCTTCCTCGTGCTTTACGGTATCGCCGCTCCCGATTC
GCAGCGCATCGCCTTCTATCGCCTTCTTGACGAGTTCTTCTGAGCGGGACTCTGGGGTTCGAAATGACCG
ACCAAGCGACGCCCAACCTGCCATCACGAGATTTCGATTCCACCGCCGCCTTCTATGAAAGGTTGGGCTT
CGGAATCGTTTTCCGGGACGCCGGCTGGATGATCCTCCAGCGCGGGGATCTCATGCTGGAGTTCTTCGCC
CACCCCAACTTGTTTATTGCAGCTTATAATGGTTACAAATAAAGCAATAGCATCACAAATTTCACAAATA
AAGCATTTTTTTCACTGCATTCTAGTTGTGGTTTGTCCAAACTCATCAATGTATCTTATCATGTCTGTAT
ACCGTCGACCTCTAGCTAGAGCTTGGCGTAATCATGGTCATAGCTGTTTCCTGTGTGAAATTGTTATCCG
CTCACAATTCCACACAACATACGAGCCGGAAGCATAAAGTGTAAAGCCTGGGGTGCCTAATGAGTGAGCT
AACTCACATTAATTGCGTTGCGCTCACTGCCCGCTTTCCAGTCGGGAAACCTGTCGTGCCAGCTGCATTA
ATGAATCGGCCAACGCGCGGGGAGAGGCGGTTTGCGTATTGGGCGCTCTTCCGCTTCCTCGCTCACTGAC
TCGCTGCGCTCGGTCGTTCGGCTGCGGCGAGCGGTATCAGCTCACTCAAAGGCGGTAATACGGTTATCCA
CAGAATCAGGGGATAACGCAGGAAAGAACATGTGAGCAAAAGGCCAGCAAAAGGCCAGGAACCGTAAAAA
GGCCGCGTTGCTGGCGTTTTTCCATAGGCTCCGCCCCCCTGACGAGCATCACAAAAATCGACGCTCAAGT
CAGAGGTGGCGAAACCCGACAGGACTATAAAGATACCAGGCGTTTCCCCCTGGAAGCTCCCTCGTGCGCT
CTCCTGTTCCGACCCTGCCGCTTACCGGATACCTGTCCGCCTTTCTCCCTTCGGGAAGCGTGGCGCTTTC
TCATAGCTCACGCTGTAGGTATCTCAGTTCGGTGTAGGTCGTTCGCTCCAAGCTGGGCTGTGTGCACGAA
CCCCCCGTTCAGCCCGACCGCTGCGCCTTATCCGGTAACTATCGTCTTGAGTCCAACCCGGTAAGACACG
ACTTATCGCCACTGGCAGCAGCCACTGGTAACAGGATTAGCAGAGCGAGGTATGTAGGCGGTGCTACAGA
GTTCTTGAAGTGGTGGCCTAACTACGGCTACACTAGAAGAACAGTATTTGGTATCTGCGCTCTGCTGAAG
CCAGTTACCTTCGGAAAAAGAGTTGGTAGCTCTTGATCCGGCAAACAAACCACCGCTGGTAGCGGTGGTT
TTTTTGTTTGCAAGCAGCAGATTACGCGCAGAAAAAAAGGATCTCAAGAAGATCCTTTGATCTTTTCTAC
GGGGTCTGACGCTCAGTGGAACGAAAACTCACGTTAAGGGATTTTGGTCATGAGATTATCAAAAAGGATC
TTCACCTAGATCCTTTTAAATTAAAAATGAAGTTTTAAATCAATCTAAAGTATATATGAGTAAACTTGGT
CTGACAGTTACCAATGCTTAATCAGTGAGGCACCTATCTCAGCGATCTGTCTATTTCGTTCATCCATAGT
TGCCTGACTCCCCGTCGTGTAGATAACTACGATACGGGAGGGCTTACCATCTGGCCCCAGTGCTGCAATG
ATACCGCGAGACCCACGCTCACCGGCTCCAGATTTATCAGCAATAAACCAGCCAGCCGGAAGGGCCGAGC
GCAGAAGTGGTCCTGCAACTTTATCCGCCTCCATCCAGTCTATTAATTGTTGCCGGGAAGCTAGAGTAAG
TAGTTCGCCAGTTAATAGTTTGCGCAACGTTGTTGCCATTGCTACAGGCATCGTGGTGTCACGCTCGTCG
TTTGGTATGGCTTCATTCAGCTCCGGTTCCCAACGATCAAGGCGAGTTACATGATCCCCCATGTTGTGCA
AAAAAGCGGTTAGCTCCTTCGGTCCTCCGATCGTTGTCAGAAGTAAGTTGGCCGCAGTGTTATCACTCAT
GGTTATGGCAGCACTGCATAATTCTCTTACTGTCATGCCATCCGTAAGATGCTTTTCTGTGACTGGTGAG
TACTCAACCAAGTCATTCTGAGAATAGTGTATGCGGCGACCGAGTTGCTCTTGCCCGGCGTCAATACGGG
ATAATACCGCGCCACATAGCAGAACTTTAAAAGTGCTCATCATTGGAAAACGTTCTTCGGGGCGAAAACT
CTCAAGGATCTTACCGCTGTTGAGATCCAGTTCGATGTAACCCACTCGTGCACCCAACTGATCTTCAGCA
TCTTTTACTTTCACCAGCGTTTCTGGGTGAGCAAAAACAGGAAGGCAAAATGCCGCAAAAAAGGGAATAA
GGGCGACACGGAAATGTTGAATACTCATACTCTTCCTTTTTCAATATTATTGAAGCATTTATCAGGGTTA
TTGTCTCATGAGCGGATACATATTTGAATGTATTTAGAAAAATAAACAAATAGGGGTTCCGCGCACATTT
CCCCGAAAAGTGCCACCTGACGTCGACGGATCGGGAGATCTCCCGATCCCCTATGGTGCACTCTCAGTAC
AATCTGCTCTGATGCCGCATAGTTAAGCCAGTATCTGCTCCCTGCTTGTGTGTTGGAGGTCGCTGAGTAG
TGCGCGAGCAAAAT
